>Addgene plasmid #59710 | pSALECT-SupH | depositor full sequence | sequence record 93643 | pSALECT-SupH sequence 4012 bps
GGATCTCGACATGAACAATAACGATCTCTTTCAGGCATCACGTCGGCGTTTTCTGGCACAACTCGGCGGC
TTAACCGTCGCCGGGATGCTGGGGCCGTCATTGCTAACGCCGCGACGTGCGACTGCGCATATGGAATTC
[813 nt withheld, positions 140-952]
GGATCCCACCCAGAAACGCTGGTGAAAGTAAAAGATGCTGAAGATCAGTTGGGTGCACGAGTGGGTTACA
TCGAACTGGATCTCAACAGCGGTAAGATCCTTGAGAGTTTTCGCCCCGAAGAACGTTTTCCAATGATGAG
CACTTTTAAAGTTCTGCTATGTGGCGCGGTATTATCCCGTGTTGACGCCGGGCAAGAGCAACTCGGTCGC
CGCATACACTATTCTCAGAATGACTTGGTTGAGTACTCACCAGTCACAGAAAAGCATCTTACGGATGGCA
TGACAGTAAGAGAATTATGCAGTGCTGCCATAACCATGAGTGATAACACTGCGGCCAACTTACTTCTGAC
AACGATCGGAGGACCGAAGGAGCTAACCGCTTTTTTGCACAACATGGGGGATCATGTAACTCGCCTTGAT
CGTTGGGAACCGGAGCTGAATGAAGCCATACCAAACGACGAGCGTGACACCACGATGCCTGCAGCAATGG
CAACAACGTTGCGCAAACTATTAACTGGCGAACTACTTACTCTAGCTTCCCGGCAACAATTAATAGACTG
GATGGAGGCGGATAAAGTTGCAGGACCACTTCTGCGCTCGGCCCTTCCGGCTGGCTGGTTTATTGCTGAT
AAATCTGGAGCCGGTGAGCGTGGGTCTCGCGGTATCATTGCAGCACTGGGGCCAGATGGTAAGCCCTCCC
GTATCGTAGTTATCTACACGACGGGGAGTCAGGCAACTATGGATGAACGAAATAGACAGATCGCTGAGAT
AGGTGCCTCACTGATTAAGCATTGGTAAGATTTTTCCAATGATGAGCACTTTTTGATCAGAAAAAAAGGA
TCATATCGTCAATTATTACCTCCACGGGGAGAGCCTGAGCAAACTGGCCTCAGGCATTTGAGAAGCACAC
GGTCACACTGCTTCCGGTAGTCAATAAACCGGTAAACCAGCAATAGACATAAGCGGCTATTTAACGACCC
TGCCCTGAACCGACGACCGGGTCGAATTTGCTTTCGAATTTCTGCCATTCATCCGCTTATTATCACTTAT
TCAGGCGTAGCAACCAGGCGTTTAAGGGCACCAATAACTGCCTTAAAAAAATTACGCCCCGCCCTGCCAC
TCATCGCAGTACTGTTGTAATTCATTAAGCATTCTGCCGACATGGAAGCCATCACAAACGGCATGATGAA
CCTGAATCGCCAGCGGCATCAGCACCTTGTCGCCTTGCGTATAATATTTGCCCATGGTGAAAACGGGGGC
GAAGAAGTTGTCCATATTGGCCACGTTTAAATCAAAACTGGTGAAACTCACCCAGGGATTGGCTGAGACG
AAAAACATATTCTCAATAAACCCTTTAGGGAAATAGGCCAGGTTTTCACCGTAACACGCCACATCTTGCG
AATATATGTGTAGAAACTGCCGGAAATCGTCGTGGTATTCACTCCAGAGCGATGAAAACGTTTCAGTTTG
CTCATGGAAAACGGTGTAACAAGGGTGAACACTATCCCATATCACCAGCTCACCGTCTTTCATTGCCATA
CGTAATTCCGGATGAGCATTCATCAGGCGGGCAAGAATGTGAATAAAGGCCGGATAAAACTTGTGCTTAT
TTTTCTTTACGGTCTTTAAAAAGGCCGTAATATCCAGCTGAACGGTCTGGTTATAGGTACATTGAGCAAC
TGACTGAAATGCCTCAAAATGTTCTTTACGATGCCATTGGGATATATCAACGGTGGTATATCCAGTGATT
TTTTTCTCCATTTTAGCTTCCTTAGCTCCTGAAAATCTCGACAACTCAAAAAATACGCCCGGTAGTGATC
TTATTTCATTATGGTGAAAGTTGGAACCTCTTACGTGCCGATCAACGTCTCATTTTCGCCAAAAGTTGGC
CCAGGGCTTCCCGGTATCAACAGGGACACCAGGATTTATTTATTCTGCGAAGTGATCTTCCGTCACAGGT
ATTTATTCGGTCGAAAAGGATCTAGGTGAAGATCCTTTTTGATAATCTCATGACCAAAATCCCTTAACGT
GAGTTTTCGTTCCACTGAGCGTCAGACCCCGTAGAAAAGATCAAAGGATCTTCTTGAGATCCTTTTTTTC
TGCGCGTAATCTGCTGCTTGCAAACAAAAAAACCACCGCTACCAGCGGTGGTTTGTTTGCCGGATCAAGA
GCTACCAACTCTTTTTCCGAAGGTAACTGGCTTCAGCAGAGCGCAGATACCAAATACTGTTCTTCTAGTG
TAGCCGTAGTTAGGCCACCACTTCAAGAACTCTGTAGCACCGCCTACATACCTCGCTCTGCTAATCCTGT
TACCAGTGGCTGCTGCCAGTGGCGATAAGTCGTGTCTTACCGGGTTGGACTCAAGACGATAGTTACCGGA
TAAGGCGCAGCGGTCGGGCTGAACGGGGGGTTCGTGCACACAGCCCAGCTTGGAGCGAACGACCTACACC
GAACTGAGATACCTACAGCGTGAGCTATGAGAAAGCGCCACGCTTCCCGAAGGGAGAAAGGCGGACAGGT
ATCCGGTAAGCGGCAGGGTCGGAACAGGAGAGCGCACGAGGGAGCTTCCAGGGGGAAACGCCTGGTATCT
TTATAGTCCTGTCGGGTTTCGCCACCTCTGACTTGAGCGTCGATTTTTGTGATGCTCGTCAGGGGGGCGG
AGCCTATGGAAAAACGCCAGCAACGCGGCCTTTTTACGGTTCCTGGCCTTTTGCTGGCCTTTTGCTCACA
TGTTCTTTCCTGCGTTATCCCCTGATTCTGTGGATAACCGTATTACCGCCTTTGAGTGAGCTGATACCGC
TCGCCGCAGCCGAACGACCGAGCGCAGCGAGTCAGTGAGCGAGGAAGCGGAAGAGCGCCCAATACGCAAA
CCGCCTCTCCCCGCGCGTTGGCCGATTCATTAATGCAGCTGGCACGACAGGTTTCCCGACTGGAAAGCGG
GCAGTGAGCGCAACGCAATTAATGTGAGTTAGCTCACTCATTAGGCACCCCAGGCTTTACACTTTATGCT
TCCGGCTCGTATGTTGTGTGGAATTGTGAGCGGGATAACAATTTCACACA
Features (pLannotate 1.2.2; 9 found; start..end, strand, type, name):
     11..127     +  CDS            torA (fragment): TORA_ECOLI - Experimental evidence at protein level: Swiss-Prot protein existence level 1. Reduces trimethylamine-N-oxide (TMAO) into trimethylamine; an anaerobic reaction coupled to energy-yielding reactions. From Escherichia coli (strain K12).
    140..952     +  CDS            ybiV (sequence withheld): SUPH_ECOLI - Also known as supH. Experimental evidence at protein level: Swiss-Prot protein existence level 1. Catalyzes the hydrolysis of sugar phosphate to sugar and inorganic phosphate. Has a wide substrate specificity catalyzing the hydrolysis of ribose-5-phosphate, glucose-6-phosphate, fructose-1- phosphate, acetyl-phosphate, glycerol-1-phosphate, glycerol-2- phosphate, 2-deoxy-glucose-6-phosphate, mannose-6-phosphate and fructose-6-phosphate. Appears to have a low level of phosphotransferase activity using monophosphates as the phosphate donor. From Escherichia coli (strain K12).
    960..1749    +  CDS            bla(M) (fragment): β-lactamase lacking the signal sequence; bla(M); allows cytosolic expression of β-lactamase
   2054..2713    -  CDS            CmR: chloramphenicol acetyltransferase; cat; confers resistance to chloramphenicol
   2714..2816    -  promoter       cat promoter: promoter of the E. coli cat gene encoding chloramphenicol acetyltransferase
   3036..3624    +  rep_origin     ori: high-copy-number ColE1/pMB1/pBR322/pUC origin of replication
   3807..3899    +  CDS            lacI (fragment): lac repressor; lacI; The lac repressor binds to the lac operator to inhibit transcription in E. coli. This inhibition can be relieved by adding lactose or isopropyl-β-D-thiogalactopyranoside (IPTG).
   3912..3933    +  protein_bind   CAP binding site: CAP binding activates transcription in the presence of cAMP. E. coli catabolite activator protein
   3948..3978    +  promoter       lac promoter: promoter for the E. coli lac operon
