[The description below was written by a language model from this plasmid's Addgene catalogue record and pLannotate feature annotations shown in this document.]
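Description:
pSALECT-SupH is a 4,012 bp bacterial expression plasmid built on the pSALECT backbone. It replicates in E. coli from a high-copy ColE1/pUC-type origin and is maintained with chloramphenicol through a cat promoter-driven chloramphenicol acetyltransferase gene (CmR) on the opposite strand from the payload.

The payload is a three-part arrangement on the forward strand. It consists of a fragment of E. coli torA, the SupH open reading frame, and a β-lactamase lacking its native signal sequence. The torA fragment sits at the start of the cassette, where it would correspond to the twin-arginine (Tat) export leader. A lac promoter with its CAP binding site, preceded by a remnant of lacI, lies just before the plasmid's numbering origin and so reads into this cassette. The short gaps between the three coding segments suggest a single tripartite fusion, although the reading frame cannot be confirmed from the table alone. In such a design, β-lactamase confers ampicillin resistance only if it reaches the periplasm. That requires an intact, in-frame insert, and because the Tat pathway exports folded proteins, it also favours inserts that are soluble and correctly folded. Selection therefore reports on the quality of the inserted sequence.

This fits the associated publication, which describes multiplex gene synthesis with error correction based on expression. Here SupH likely serves as a well-behaved test or control insert, though the record states only "pSALECT with SupH insert". There is one discrepancy in the record: the catalogue lists the insert species as mouse, whereas the annotation matches the insert to E. coli K12 ybiV (supH), a sugar phosphatase with broad substrate specificity.
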