Addgene plasmid #59710: pSALECT-SupH
Purpose: pSALECT with SupH insert
Depositing lab: Christopher Anderson. Depositing organization: University of California, Berkeley. Publication: A method for multiplex gene synthesis employing error correction based on expression. Hsiau TH, Sukovich D, Elms P, Prince RN, Strittmatter T, Ruan P, Curry B, Anderson P, Sampson J, Anderson JC. PLoS One. 2015 Mar 19;10(3):e0119927. doi: 10.1371/journal.pone.0119927. eCollection 2015. PubMed 25790188.
Backbone
  Vector backbone: pSALECT
  Vector type: Bacterial Expression
Growth in bacteria
  Bacterial resistance: Chloramphenicol, 25 μg/mL
  Growth temperature: 37°C
  Growth strain: DH5alpha
  Copy number: High Copy
Gene/Insert
  Gene/Insert name: SupH
  Species: M. musculus (mouse)
Resource information
  A portion of this plasmid was derived from a plasmid made by: Matthew P DeLisa
Terms and licenses: Academic/Nonprofit Terms; Industry Terms: Not Available to Industry
How to cite: pSALECT-SupH was a gift from Christopher Anderson (Addgene plasmid # 59710 ; http://n2t.net/addgene:59710 ; RRID:Addgene_59710)
