>Addgene plasmid #59710 | pSALECT-SupH | addgene partial sequence | sequence record 96814 | MoCloF 5'-agcgaggaagcggaagagcg-3'
CCGATTCATTAATGCAGCTGGCACGACAGGTTTCCCGACTGGAAAGCGGGCAGTGAGCGCAACGCAATTA
ATGTGAGTTAGCTCACTCATTAGGCACCCCAGGCTTTACACTTTATGCTTCCGGCTCGTATGTTGTGTGG
AATTGTGAGCGGGATAACAATTTCACACAGGATCTCGACATGAACAATAACGATCTCTTTCAGGCATCAC
GTCGGCGTTTTCTGGCACAACTCGGCGGCTTAACCGTCGCCGGGATGCTGGGGCCGTCATTGCTAACGCC
GCGACGTGCGACTGCGCATATGGAATTC
[534 nt withheld, positions 309-842]
