>Addgene plasmid #59710 | pSALECT-SupH | addgene partial sequence | sequence record 96815 | Amp-R 5'-ATAATACCGCGCCACATAGC-3'
CGTTCTTCGGGGCGAAAACTCTCAAGGATCTTACCGCTGTTGAGATCCAGTTCGATGTAACCCACTCGTG
CACCCAACTGATCTTCAGCATCTTTTACTTTCACCAGCGTTTCTGGGTGGGATCC
[646 nt withheld, positions 126-771]
